Addgene plasmid #63467: pFusX4-59
Purpose: Encodes RVD positions 10-12 in TALEN assembly
Depositing lab: Stephen Ekker. Depositing organization: Mayo Foundation for Medical Education and Research. Publication: FusX: A rapid one-step TALE assembly system for genome science. Ma AC, McNulty MS, Tanya PL, Jarryd CM, Martinez-Galvez G, Argue DP, Lee HB, Urban MD, Bullard CE, Blackburn PR, Man TK, Clark KJ, Ekker SC. Hum Gene Ther. 2016 Jun;27(6):451-63. doi: 10.1089/hum.2015.172 PubMed 26854857.
Backbone
  Vector backbone: FusX4
  Backbone size w/o insert (bp): 3008
  Vector type: TALEN
Growth in bacteria
  Bacterial resistance: Spectinomycin, 50 μg/mL
  Growth temperature: 37°C
  Growth strain: DH5alpha
  Copy number: High Copy
Gene/Insert
  Gene/Insert name: NG NN NN (alt name: X4_TGG)
  Species: Synthetic
  Mutation: none
  Cloning method: Restriction Enzyme; 5′ cloning site BsaI (destroyed during cloning); 3′ cloning site BsaI (destroyed during cloning)
  Sequencing primers: 5′ pCR8_F1; 3′ pCR8_R1
Terms and licenses: Academic/Nonprofit Terms; Industry Terms: Not Available to Industry
How to cite: pFusX4-59 was a gift from Stephen Ekker (Addgene plasmid # 63467 ; http://n2t.net/addgene:63467 ; RRID:Addgene_63467)
