[The description below was written by a language model from this plasmid's Addgene catalogue record.]
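Description:
pFusX4-59 is a library component plasmid from the FusX system, a one-step method for assembling TALE (transcription activator-like effector) repeat arrays used to build TALENs and related DNA-targeting proteins. It is based on the FusX4 backbone (about 3 kb without insert), is maintained as a high-copy plasmid in E. coli, and is selected with spectinomycin. The record does not name the origin of replication or list any promoter. This is consistent with its role as a bacterial donor of a coding fragment rather than an expression vector, and the sequencing primer names suggest a pCR8-type cloning backbone.

The insert is a synthetic, pre-assembled trimer of TALE repeats carrying the repeat-variable diresidues NG, NN and NN. Under the standard TALE code, NG recognises T and NN recognises G, so the trimer specifies the triplet TGG, as the alternative name X4_TGG indicates. The "X4" position means this module supplies RVD positions 10 to 12 of the final array. The trimer was cloned into the backbone through BsaI sites that were destroyed in the process.

In use, one plasmid of the appropriate triplet is picked from each positional library (pFusX4-59 being one member of the position 10–12 set). These are combined in a Golden Gate-style reaction with a receiver vector, so that the trimers ligate in a fixed order to give a full-length repeat array matching a chosen genomic target. The record does not specify the enzyme used to release the module, or the receiver backbones.
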