>Addgene plasmid #63467 | pFusX4-59 | depositor partial sequence | sequence record 105452 | pFusX4_TGG
AGTCTTAAGCGTCTCCCCTGACCCCGGACCAAGTGGTGGCTATCGCCAGCAACGGTGGCGGCAAGCAAGC
GCTCGAAACGGTGCAGCGGCTGTTGCCGGTGCTGTGCCAGGACCATGGCCTGACCCCGGACCAAGTGGTG
GCTATCGCCAGCAACAATGGCGGCAAGCAAGCGCTCGAAACGGTGCAGCGGCTGTTGCCGGTGCTGTGCC
AGGACCATGGCCTGACCCCGGACCAAGTGGTGGCTATCGCCAGCAACAATGGCGGCAAGCAAGCGCTCGA
AACGGTGCAGCGGCTGTTGCCGGTGCTGTGCCAGGACCATGGCCGAGACGTC
