>Addgene plasmid #63467 | pFusX4-59 | depositor partial sequence | sequence record 105453 | FusX4
CGTCTCCCCTGACCCCGGACCAAGTGGTGGCTATCGAGACCGGCGCCGCTACGGGCGCGTCCCATTCGCC
ATTCAGGCTGCGCAACTGTTGGGAAGGGCGATCGGTGCGGGCTCTTCGCTATTACGCCAGCTGGCGAAAG
GGGGATGTGCTGCAAGGCGATTAAGTTGGGAACGCCAGGGTTTTCCCAGTCACGACGTTGTAAAACGACG
GCCAGTGAGCGCGCGTAATCGACTCACTATAGGGCGAATTGGGTACCGGGCCCCCCCTCGAGGTCCTCCA
GCTTTTGTTCCCTTTAGTGAGGGTTAATTGCGCGCTTGGCGTAATCATGGTCATAGCTGTTTCCTGTGTG
AAATTGTTATCCGCTCACAATTCCACACAACATACGAGCCGGAAGCATAAAGTGTAAAGCCTGGGGTGCC
TAATGAGTGAGCTAACTCACATTAATTGCGTTGCGCTCACTGCCCGCTTTCCACCGGTGGTCTCTGGCGG
CAAGCAAGCGCTCGAAACGGTGCAGCGGCTGTTGCCGGTGCTGTGCCAGGACCATGGCCGAGACGTCTAG
ACCAGCCAGGACAGAAATGCCTCGACTTCGCTGCTACCCAAGGTTGCCGGGTGACGCACACCGTGGAAAC
GGATGAAGGCACGAACCCAGTGGACATAAGCCTGTTCGGTTCGTAAGCTGTAATGCAAGTAGCGTATGCG
CTCACGCAACTGGTCCAGAACCTTGACCGAACGCAGCGGTGGTAACGGCGCAGTGGCGGTTTTCATGGCT
TGTTATGACTGTTTTTTTGGGGTACAGTCTATGCCTCGGGCATCCAAGCAGCAAGCGCGTTACGCCGTGG
GTCGATGTTTGATGTTATGGAGCAGCAACGATGTTACGCAGCAGGGCAGTCGCCCTAAAACAAAGTTAAA
CATTATGAGGGAAGCGGTGATCGCCGAAGTATCGACTCAACTATCAGAGGTAGTTGGCGTCATCGAGCGC
CATCTCGAACCGACGTTGCTGGCCGTACATTTGTACGGCTCCGCAGTGGATGGCGGCCTGAAGCCACACA
GTGATATTGATTTGCTGGTTACGGTGACCGTAAGGCTTGATGAAACAACGCGGCGAGCTTTGATCAACGA
CCTTTTGGAAACTTCGGCTTCCCCTGGAGAGAGCGAGATTCTCCGCGCTGTAGAAGTCACCATTGTTGTG
CACGACGACATCATTCCGTGGCGTTATCCAGCTAAGCGCGAACTGCAATTTGGAGAATGGCAGCGCAATG
ACATTCTTGCAGGTATCTTCGAGCCAGCCACGATCGACATTGATCTGGCTATCTTGCTGACAAAAGCAAG
AGAACATAGCGTTGCCTTGGTAGGTCCAGCGGCGGAGGAACTCTTTGATCCGGTTCCTGAACAGGATCTA
TTTGAGGCGCTAAATGAAACCTTAACGCTATGGAACTCGCCGCCCGACTGGGCTGGCGATGAGCGAAATG
TAGTGCTTACGTTGTCCCGCATTTGGTACAGCGCAGTAACCGGCAAAATCGCGCCGAAGGATGTCGCTGC
CGACTGGGCAATGGAGCGCCTGCCGGCCCAGTATCAGCCCGTCATACTTGAAGCTAGACAGGCTTATCTT
GGACAAGAAGAAGATCGCTTGGCCTCGCGCGCAGATCAGTTGGAAGAATTTGTCCACTACGTGAAAGGCG
AGATCACCAAGGTAGTCGGCAAATAACCCTCGAGCCACCCATGACCAAAATCCCTTAACGTGAGTTACGC
GTCGTTCCACTGAGCGTCAGACCCCGTAGAAAAGATCAAAGGATCTTCTTGAGATCCTTTTTTTCTGCGC
GTAATCTGCTGCTTGCAAACAAAAAAACCACCGCTACCAGCGGTGGTTTGTTTGCCGGATCAAGAGCTAC
CAACTCTTTTTCCGAAGGTAACTGGCTTCAGCAGAGCGCAGATACCAAATACTGTCCTTCTAGTGTAGCC
GTAGTTAGGCCACCACTTCAAGAACTCTGTAGCACCGCCTACATACCTCGCTCTGCTAATCCTGTTACCA
GTGGCTGCTGCCAGTGGCGATAAGTCGTGTCTTACCGGGTTGGACTCAAGACGATAGTTACCGGATAAGG
CGCAGCGGTCGGGCTGAACGGGGGGTTCGTGCACACAGCCCAGCTTGGAGCGAACGACCTACACCGAACT
GAGATACCTACAGCGTGAGCATTGAGAAAGCGCCACGCTTCCCGAAGGGAGAAAGGCGGACAGGTATCCG
GTAAGCGGCAGGGTCGGAACAGGAGAGCGCACGAGGGAGCTTCCAGGGGGAAACGCCTGGTATCTTTATA
GTCCTGTCGGGTTTCGCCACCTCTGACTTGAGCGTCGATTTTTGTGATGCTCGTCAGGGGGGCGGAGCCT
ATGGAAAAACGCCAGCAACGCGGCCTTTTTACGGTTCCTGGCCTTTTGCTGGCCTTTTGCTCACATGTTC
TTTCCTGCGTTATCCCCTGATTCTGTGGATAACCGTATTACCGCCTTTGAGTGAGCTGATACCGCTCGCC
GCAGCCGAACGACCGAGCGCAGCGAGTCAGTGAGCGAGGAAGCGGAAGAGCGCCCAATACGCAAACCGCC
TCTCCCCGCGCGTTGGCCGATTCATTAATGCAGCTGGCACGACAGGTTTCCCGACTGGAAAGCGGGCAGT
GAGCGCAACGCAATTAATACGCGTACCGCTAGCCAGGAAGAGTTTGTAGAAACGCAAAAAGGCCATCCGT
CAGGATGGCCTTCTGCTTAGTTTGATGCCTGGCAGTTTATGGCGGGCGTCCTGCCCGCCACCCTCCGGGC
CGTTGCTTCACAACGTTCAAATCCGCTCCCGGCGGATTTGTCCTACTCAGGAGAGCGTTCACCGACAAAC
AACAGATAAAACGAAAGGCCCAGTCTTCCGACTGAGCCTTTCGTTTTATTTGATGCCTGGCAGTTCCCTA
CTCTCGCGTTAACGCTAGCATGGATGTTTTCCCAGTCACGACGTTGTAAAACGACGGCCAGTCTTAAG
