>Addgene plasmid #63467 | pFusX4-59 | addgene partial sequence | sequence record 116045 | pCR8_R1 5'-cgaaccgaacaggcttatgt-3'
GGTGTGCGTCACCCGGCAACCTTGGGTAGCAGCGAAGTCGAGGCATTTCTGTCCTGGCTGGTCTAGACGT
CTCGGCCATGGTCCTGGCACAGCACCGGCAACAGCCGCTGCACCGTTTCGAGCGCTTGCTTGCCGCCATT
GTTGCTGGCGATAGCCACCACTTGGTCCGGGGTCAGGCCATGGTCCTGGCACAGCACCGGCAACAGCCGC
TGCACCGTTTCGAGCGCTTGCTTGCCGCCATTGTTGCTGGCGATAGCCACCACTTGGTCCGGGGTCAGGC
CATGGTCCTGGCACAGCACCGGCAACAGCCGCTGCACCGTTTCGAGCGCTTGCTTGCCGCCACCGTTGCT
GGCGATAGCCACCACTTGGTCCGGGGTCAGGGGAGACGCTTAAGACTGGCCGTCGTTTTACAACGTCGTG
ACTGGGAAAACATCCATGCTAGCGTTAACGCGAGAGTAGGGAACTGCCAGGCATCAAATAAAACGAAAGG
CTCAGTCGGAAGACTGGGCCTTTCGTTTTATCTGTTGTTTGTCGGTGAACGCTCTCCTGAGTAGGACAAA
TCCGCCGGGAGCGGATTTGAACGTTGTGAAGCAACGGCCCGGAGGGTGGCGGGCAGGACGCCCGCCATAA
ACTGCCAGGCATCAAACTAAGCAGAAGGCCATCCTGACGGATGGCCTTTTTGCGTTTCTACAAACTCTTC
CTGGCTA
